Addgene plasmid #24526: pHAGE-CMV-dsRed-UBC-GFP-W
Purpose: (Empty Backbone)
Depositing lab: Darrell Kotton. Depositing organization: Boston University Medical Campus. Publication: Sustained expression of alpha1-antitrypsin after transplantation of manipulated hematopoietic stem cells. Wilson AA, Kwok LW, Hovav AH, Ohle SJ, Little FF, Fine A, Kotton DN. Am J Respir Cell Mol Biol. 2008 Aug . 39(2):133-41. 10.1165/rcmb.2007-0133OC PubMed 18323534.
Backbone
  Vector backbone: pHAGE
  Backbone manufacturer: Richard Mulligan
  Vector type: Lentiviral
Growth in bacteria
  Bacterial resistance: Ampicillin, 100 μg/mL
  Growth temperature: 37°C
  Growth strain: Stbl3
  Copy number: High Copy
Gene/Insert
  Gene/Insert name: None
  Tag / fusion protein: DsRed (N terminal on backbone); GFP (C terminal on backbone)
  Cloning method: Restriction Enzyme
  Sequencing primers: 5′ CMV-F, hUBCpro-F
Terms and licenses: Academic/Nonprofit Terms; Industry Terms: Not Available to Industry
Depositor comments: The pHAGE vector was modified for dual transgenesis as follows: cDNA encoding a variant of the red fluorescent protein adapted from Discosoma sp. (DsRed-Express; Clontech, Mountain View, CA) was amplified by PCR attaching NotI and BamH1 restriction sites to 5' and 3' ends, respectively. This amplicon was cloned into the pHAGE backbone in the first gene expression position by ligation to NotI/BamH1 cohesive ends. Next, enhanced green fluorescence protein (GFP; Clontech) cDNA was generated by PCR attaching NdeI and ClaI sites to the 5' and 3' ends, respectively, for ligation into the second gene position of pHAGE. Immediately upstream of the dsRed or GFP ATG start site, the indicated promoter fragment (cytomegalovirus [CMV], 584 bp; ubiquitin C [UBC], 397 bp]) was inserted by standard cloning techniques. See map for additional details.
How to cite: pHAGE-CMV-dsRed-UBC-GFP-W was a gift from Darrell Kotton (Addgene plasmid # 24526 ; http://n2t.net/addgene:24526 ; RRID:Addgene_24526)
