[The description below was written by a language model from this plasmid's Addgene catalogue record and pLannotate feature annotations shown in this document.]
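Description:
pHAGE-CMV-dsRed-UBC-GFP-W is an HIV-1-derived, self-inactivating lentiviral transfer vector built on the pHAGE backbone and deposited as an empty backbone for dual-transgene expression. The 8.2 kb plasmid is propagated in E. coli through a high-copy ColE1/pUC-type origin and selected with ampicillin via the bla gene. A recombination-deficient strain (Stbl3) is listed, as is usual for LTR-containing plasmids. The remaining backbone annotations, namely lac promoter/operator remnants, short lacI fragments, and partial SV40 origin and poly(A) sequences, are leftover vector sequence and not functional parts of the payload.

The viral portion runs from a truncated 5' LTR through the Ψ packaging signal with an adjoining gag fragment, the Rev response element for Rev-dependent nuclear export of the genomic RNA, and the cPPT/CTS, which aids nuclear import of the reverse-transcribed genome. It ends in a ΔU3 3' LTR that inactivates LTR promoter activity after integration. Between these elements sit two independent expression units in tandem. The CMV immediate-early enhancer/promoter drives DsRed-Express in the first position, and a short human ubiquitin C promoter fragment drives EGFP in the second. A WPRE (the "W" in the name) follows to enhance transcript stability and expression.

According to the depositor, DsRed was cloned with NotI/BamHI and GFP with NdeI/ClaI, so either reporter can be replaced with a gene of interest while the other remains as a marker of transduction. With both reporters in place, the construct also allows two promoters to be compared from a single integrated provirus. Virus production requires packaging and envelope functions supplied in trans. The associated work applied this vector family to sustained transgene expression in hematopoietic stem cells.
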