Features (pLannotate 1.2.2; 25 found; start..end, strand, type, name):
    377..634     +  LTR            5' LTR (truncated): truncated 5' long terminal repeat (LTR) from HIV-1
    681..806     +  misc_feature   HIV-1 Ψ: packaging signal of human immunodeficiency virus type 1
    790..1128    +  CDS            HIV-1 gag (fragment): gag protein from human immunodeficiency virus 1; gag
   1303..1536    +  misc_feature   RRE: The Rev response element (RRE) of HIV-1 allows for Rev-dependent mRNA export from the nucleus to the cytoplasm.
   1913..2013    +  CDS            Rev (fragment): human immunodeficiency virus 1 (HIV-1) Rev protein; rev; enhances nuclear export of unspliced and incompletely spliced viral mRNAs
   2058..2175    +  misc_feature   cPPT/CTS: central polypurine tract and central termination sequence of HIV-1
   2227..2530    +  enhancer       CMV enhancer: human cytomegalovirus immediate early enhancer
   2531..2734    +  promoter       CMV promoter: human cytomegalovirus (CMV) immediate early promoter
   2812..3489    +  CDS            DsRed-Express: rapidly maturing tetrameric variant of DsRed fluorescent protein (Bevis and Glick, 2002) mammalian codon-optimized
   3496..3894    +  promoter       UbC promoter: human ubiquitin C promoter
   3903..4622    +  CDS            EGFP: the original enhanced GFP (Yang et al., 1996) mammalian codon-optimized
   4636..5224    +  misc_feature   WPRE: woodchuck hepatitis virus posttranscriptional regulatory element
   5232..5297    +  CDS            nef (fragment): NEF_HV1Z2 - Experimental evidence at protein level: Swiss-Prot protein existence level 1. Extracellular Nef protein targets CD4(+) T-lymphocytes for apoptosis by interacting with CXCR4 surface receptors. From Human immunodeficiency virus type 1 group M subtype D (isolate Z2/CDC-Z34) (HIV-1).
   5299..5532    +  LTR            3' LTR (ΔU3): self-inactivating 3' long terminal repeat (LTR) from HIV-1
   5737..5841    +  promoter       AmpR promoter: bla
   5842..6702    +  CDS            AmpR: β-lactamase; bla; confers resistance to ampicillin, carbenicillin, and related antibiotics
   6873..7461    +  rep_origin     ori: high-copy-number ColE1/pMB1/pBR322/pUC origin of replication
   7644..7698    +  CDS            lacI (fragment): lac repressor; lacI; The lac repressor binds to the lac operator to inhibit transcription in E. coli. This inhibition can be relieved by adding lactose or isopropyl-β-D-thiogalactopyranoside (IPTG).
   7704..7797    +  rep_origin     SV40 ori (fragment): SV40 origin of replication
   7822..7859    +  CDS            lacI (fragment): lac repressor; lacI; The lac repressor binds to the lac operator to inhibit transcription in E. coli. This inhibition can be relieved by adding lactose or isopropyl-β-D-thiogalactopyranoside (IPTG).
   7872..7893    +  protein_bind   CAP binding site: CAP binding activates transcription in the presence of cAMP. E. coli catabolite activator protein
   7908..7938    +  promoter       lac promoter: promoter for the E. coli lac operon
   7946..7962    +  protein_bind   lac operator: The lac repressor binds to the lac operator to inhibit transcription in E. coli. This inhibition can be relieved by adding lactose or isopropyl-β-D-thiogalactopyranoside (IPTG). lac repressor encoded by lacI
   7996..8079    +  polyA_signal   SV40 poly(A) signal (fragment): SV40 polyadenylation signal
   8246..329     +  CDS            nef (fragment) (across the origin): NEF_HV1BR - Experimental evidence at protein level: Swiss-Prot protein existence level 1. Extracellular Nef protein targets CD4(+) T-lymphocytes for apoptosis by interacting with CXCR4 surface receptors (PubMed:14990729). From Human immunodeficiency virus type 1 group M subtype B (isolate BRU/LAI) (HIV-1).
>Addgene plasmid #24526 | pHAGE-CMV-dsRed-UBC-GFP-W | depositor full sequence | sequence record 11428 | Author sequence
TGGAAGGGCTAATTCACTCCCAAAGAAGACAAGATATCCTTGATCTGTGGATCTACCACACACAAGGCTA
CTTCCCTGATTAGCAGAACTACACACCAGGGCCAGGGGTCAGATATCCACTGACCTTTGGATGGTGCTAC
AAGCTAGTACCAGTTGAGCCAGATAAGGTAGAAGAGGCCAATAAAGGAGAGAACACCAGCTTGTTACACC
CTGTGAGCCTGCATGGGATGGATGACCCGGAGAGAGAAGTGTTAGAGTGGAGGTTTGACAGCCGCCTAGC
ATTTCATCACGTGGCCCGAGAGCTGCATCCGGAGTACTTCAAGAACTGCTGATATCGAGCTTGCTACAAG
GGACTTTCCGCTGGGGACTTTCCAGGGAGGCGTGGCCTGGGCGGGACTGGGGAGTGGCGAGCCCTCAGAT
CCTGCATATAAGCAGCTGCTTTTTGCCTGTACTGGGTCTCTCTGGTTAGACCAGATCTGAGCCTGGGAGC
TCTCTGGCTAACTAGGGAACCCACTGCTTAAGCCTCAATAAAGCTTGCCTTGAGTGCTTCAAGTAGTGTG
TGCCCGTCTGTTGTGTGACTCTGGTAACTAGAGATCCCTCAGACCCTTTTAGTCAGTGTGGAAAATCTCT
AGCAGTGGCGCCCGAACAGGGACTTGAAAGCGAAAGGGAAACCAGAGGAGCTCTCTCGACGCAGGACTCG
GCTTGCTGAAGCGCGCACGGCAAGAGGCGAGGGGCGGCGACTGGTGAGTACGCCAAAAATTTTGACTAGC
GGAGGCTAGAAGGAGAGAGATGGGTGCGAGAGCGTCAGTATTAAGCGGGGGAGAATTAGATCGCGATGGG
AAAAAATTCGGTTAAGGCCAGGGGGAAAGAAAAAATATAAATTAAAACATATAGTATGGGCAAGCAGGGA
GCTAGAACGATTCGCAGTTAATCCTGGCCTGTTAGAAACATCAGAAGGCTGTAGACAAATACTGGGACAG
CTACAACCATCCCTTCAGACAGGATCAGAAGAACTTAGATCATTATATAATACAGTAGCAACCCTCTATT
GTGTGCATCAAAGGATAGAGATAAAAGACACCAAGGAAGCTTTAGACAAGATAGAGGAAGAGCAAAACAA
AAGTAAGACCACCGCACAGCAAGCGGCCGGCCGCTGATCTTCAGACCTGGAGGAGGAGATATGAGGGACA
ATTGGAGAAGTGAATTATATAAATATAAAGTAGTAAAAATTGAACCATTAGGAGTAGCACCCACCAAGGC
AAAGAGAAGAGTGGTGCAGAGAGAAAAAAGAGCAGTGGGAATAGGAGCTTTGTTCCTTGGGTTCTTGGGA
GCAGCAGGAAGCACTATGGGCGCAGCGTCAATGACGCTGACGGTACAGGCCAGACAATTATTGTCTGGTA
TAGTGCAGCAGCAGAACAATTTGCTGAGGGCTATTGAGGCGCAACAGCATCTGTTGCAACTCACAGTCTG
GGGCATCAAGCAGCTCCAGGCAAGAATCCTGGCTGTGGAAAGATACCTAAAGGATCAACAGCTCCTGGGG
ATTTGGGGTTGCTCTGGAAAACTCATTTGCACCACTGCTGTGCCTTGGAATGCTAGTTGGAGTAATAAAT
CTCTGGAACAGATTTGGAATCACACGACCTGGATGGAGTGGGACAGAGAAATTAACAATTACACAAGCTT
AATACACTCCTTAATTGAAGAATCGCAAAACCAGCAAGAAAAGAATGAACAAGAATTATTGGAATTAGAT
AAATGGGCAAGTTTGTGGAATTGGTTTAACATAACAAATTGGCTGTGGTATATAAAATTATTCATAATGA
TAGTAGGAGGCTTGGTAGGTTTAAGAATAGTTTTTGCTGTACTTTCTATAGTGAATAGAGTTAGGCAGGG
ATATTCACCATTATCGTTTCAGACCCACCTCCCAACCCCGAGGGGACCCGACAGGCCCGAAGGAATAGAA
GAAGAAGGTGGAGAGAGAGACAGAGACAGATCCATTCGATTAGTGAACGGATCTCGACGGTATCGCCGAA
TTCACAAATGGCAGTATTCATCCACAATTTTAAAAGAAAAGGGGGGATTGGGGGGTACAGTGCAGGGGAA
AGAATAGTAGACATAATAGCAACAGACATACAAACTAAAGAATTACAAAAACAAATTACAAAAATTCAAA
ATTTTCGGGTTTATTACAGGGACAGCAGAGATCCAGTTTGGACTAGTGGAGTTCCGCGTTACATAACTTA
CGGTAAATGGCCCGCCTGGCTGACCGCCCAACGACCCCCGCCCATTGACGTCAATAATGACGTATGTTCC
CATAGTAACGCCAATAGGGACTTTCCATTGACGTCAATGGGTGGAGTATTTACGGTAAACTGCCCACTTG
GCAGTACATCAAGTGTATCATATGCCAAGTACGCCCCCTATTGACGTCAATGACGGTAAATGGCCCGCCT
GGCATTATGCCCAGTACATGACCTTATGGGACTTTCCTACTTGGCAGTACATCTACGTATTAGTCATCGC
TATTACCATGGTGATGCGGTTTTGGCAGTACATCAATGGGCGTGGATAGCGGTTTGACTCACGGGGATTT
CCAAGTCTCCACCCCATTGACGTCAATGGGAGTTTGTTTTGGCACCAAAATCAACGGGACTTTCCAAAAT
GTCGTAACAACTCCGCCCCATTGACGCAAATGGGCGGTAGGCGTGTACGGTGGGAGGTCTATATAAGCAG
AGCTCGTTTAGTGAACCGTCAGATCGCCTGGAGACGCCATCCACGCTGTTTTGACCTCCATAGAAGACAC
CGGCGGCCGCCATGGCCTCCTCCGAGGACGTCATCAAGGAGTTCATGCGCTTCAAGGTGCGCATGGAGGG
CTCCGTGAACGGCCACGAGTTCGAGATCGAGGGCGAGGGCGAGGGCCGCCCCTACGAGGGCACCCAGACC
GCCAAGCTGAAGGTGACCAAGGGCGGCCCCCTGCCCTTCGCCTGGGACATCCTGTCCCCCCAGTTCCAGT
ACGGCTCCAAGGTGTACGTGAAGCACCCCGCCGACATCCCCGACTACAAGAAGCTGTCCTTCCCCGAGGG
CTTCAAGTGGGAGCGCGTGATGAACTTCGAGGACGGCGGCGTGGTGACCGTGACCCAGGACTCCTCCCTG
CAGGACGGCTCCTTCATCTACAAGGTGAAGTTCATCGGCGTGAACTTCCCCTCCGACGGCCCCGTAATGC
AGAAGAAGACTATGGGCTGGGAGGCCTCCACCGAGCGCCTGTACCCCCGCGACGGCGTGCTGAAGGGCGA
GATCCACAAGGCCCTGAAGCTGAAGGACGGCGGCCACTACCTGGTGGAGTTCAAGTCCATCTACATGGCC
AAGAAGCCCGTGCAGCTGCCCGGCTACTACTACGTGGACTCCAAGCTGGACATCACCTCCCACAACGAGG
ACTACACCATCGTGGAGCAGTACGAGCGCGCCGAGGGCCGCCACCACCTGTTCCTGTAGGGATCCGGCCT
CCGCGCCGGGTTTTGGCGCCTCCCGCGGGCGCCCCCCTCCTCACGGCGAGCGCTGCCACGTCAGACGAAG
GGCGCAGCGAGCGTCCTGATCCTTCCGCCCGGACGCTCAGGACAGCGGCCCGCTGCTCATAAGACTCGGC
CTTAGAACCCCAGTATCAGCAGAAGGACATTTTAGGACGGGACTTGGGTGACTCTAGGGCACTGGTTTTC
TTTCCAGAGAGCGGAACAGGCGAGGAAAAGTAGTCCCTTCTCGGCGATTCTGCGGAGGGATCTCCGTGGG
GCGGTGAACGCCGATGATTATATAAGGACGCGCCGGGTGTGGCACAGCTAGTTCCGTCGCAGCCGGGATT
TGGGTCGCGGTTCTTGTTTGTGGATCGCTGTGATCGTCACTTGGCCGCCCATATGGTGAGCAAGGGCGAG
GAGCTGTTCACCGGGGTGGTGCCCATCCTGGTCGAGCTGGACGGCGACGTAAACGGCCACAAGTTCAGCG
TGTCCGGCGAGGGCGAGGGCGATGCCACCTACGGCAAGCTGACCCTGAAGTTCATCTGCACCACCGGCAA
GCTGCCCGTGCCCTGGCCCACCCTCGTGACCACCCTGACCTACGGCGTGCAGTGCTTCAGCCGCTACCCC
GACCACATGAAGCAGCACGACTTCTTCAAGTCCGCCATGCCCGAAGGCTACGTCCAGGAGCGCACCATCT
TCTTCAAGGACGACGGCAACTACAAGACCCGCGCCGAGGTGAAGTTCGAGGGCGACACCCTGGTGAACCG
CATCGAGCTGAAGGGCATCGACTTCAAGGAGGACGGCAACATCCTGGGGCACAAGCTGGAGTACAACTAC
AACAGCCACAACGTCTATATCATGGCCGACAAGCAGAAGAACGGCATCAAGGTGAACTTCAAGATCCGCC
ACAACATCGAGGACGGCAGCGTGCAGCTCGCCGACCACTACCAGCAGAACACCCCCATCGGCGACGGCCC
CGTGCTGCTGCCCGACAACCACTACCTGAGCACCCAGTCCGCCCTGAGCAAAGACCCCAACGAGAAGCGC
GATCACATGGTCCTGCTGGAGTTCGTGACCGCCGCCGGGATCACTCTCGGCATGGACGAGCTGTACAAGT
AAATCGATAGATCCTAATCAACCTCTGGATTACAAAATTTGTGAAAGATTGACTGGTATTCTTAACTATG
TTGCTCCTTTTACGCTATGTGGATACGCTGCTTTAATGCCTTTGTATCATGCTATTGCTTCCCGTATGGC
TTTCATTTTCTCCTCCTTGTATAAATCCTGGTTGCTGTCTCTTTATGAGGAGTTGTGGCCCGTTGTCAGG
CAACGTGGCGTGGTGTGCACTGTGTTTGCTGACGCAACCCCCACTGGTTGGGGCATTGCCACCACCTGTC
AGCTCCTTTCCGGGACTTTCGCTTTCCCCCTCCCTATTGCCACGGCGGAACTCATCGCCGCCTGCCTTGC
CCGCTGCTGGACAGGGGCTCGGCTGTTGGGCACTGACAATTCCGTGGTGTTGTCGGGGAAATCATCGTCC
TTTCCTTGGCTGCTCGCCTGTGTTGCCACCTGGATTCTGCGCGGGACGTCCTTCTGCTACGTCCCTTCGG
CCCTCAATCCAGCGGACCTTCCTTCCCGCGGCCTGCTGCCGGCTCTGCGGCCTCTTCCGCGTCTTCGCCT
TCGCCCTCAGACGAGTCGGATCTCCCTTTGGGCCGCCTCCCCGCCTGAGATCCTTTAAGACCAATGACTT
ACAAGGCAGCTGTAGATCTTAGCCACTTTTTAAAAGAAAAGGGGGGACTGGAAGGGCTAATTCACTCCCA
ACGAAGACAAGATCTGCTTTTTGCTTGTACTGGGTCTCTCTGGTTAGACCAGATCTGAGCCTGGGAGCTC
TCTGGCTAACTAGGGAACCCACTGCTTAAGCCTCAATAAAGCTTGCCTTGAGTGCTTCAAGTAGTGTGTG
CCCGTCTGTTGTGTGACTCTGGTAACTAGAGATCCCTCAGACCCTTTTAGTCAGTGTGGAAAATCTCTAG
CAGTAGTAGTTCATGTCATCTTATTATTCAGTATTTATAACTTGCAAAGAAATGAATATCAGAGAGTGAG
AGGCCCGGGTTAATTAAGGAAAGGGCTAGATCATTCTTGAAGACGAAAGGGCCTCGTGATACGCCTATTT
TTATAGGTTAATGTCATGATAATAATGGTTTCTTAGACGTCAGGTGGCACTTTTCGGGGAAATGTGCGCG
GAACCCCTATTTGTTTATTTTTCTAAATACATTCAAATATGTATCCGCTCATGAGACAATAACCCTGATA
AATGCTTCAATAATATTGAAAAAGGAAGAGTATGAGTATTCAACATTTCCGTGTCGCCCTTATTCCCTTT
TTTGCGGCATTTTGCCTTCCTGTTTTTGCTCACCCAGAAACGCTGGTGAAAGTAAAAGATGCTGAAGATC
AGTTGGGTGCACGAGTGGGTTACATCGAACTGGATCTCAACAGCGGTAAGATCCTTGAGAGTTTTCGCCC
CGAAGAACGTTTTCCAATGATGAGCACTTTTAAAGTTCTGCTATGTGGCGCGGTATTATCCCGTGTTGAC
GCCGGGCAAGAGCAACTCGGTCGCCGCATACACTATTCTCAGAATGACTTGGTTGAGTACTCACCAGTCA
CAGAAAAGCATCTTACGGATGGCATGACAGTAAGAGAATTATGCAGTGCTGCCATAACCATGAGTGATAA
CACTGCGGCCAACTTACTTCTGACAACGATCGGAGGACCGAAGGAGCTAACCGCTTTTTTGCACAACATG
GGGGATCATGTAACTCGCCTTGATCGTTGGGAACCGGAGCTGAATGAAGCCATACCAAACGACGAGCGTG
ACACCACGATGCCTGTAGCAATGGCAACAACGTTGCGCAAACTATTAACTGGCGAACTACTTACTCTAGC
TTCCCGGCAACAATTAATAGACTGGATGGAGGCGGATAAAGTTGCAGGACCACTTCTGCGCTCGGCCCTT
CCGGCTGGCTGGTTTATTGCTGATAAATCTGGAGCCGGTGAGCGTGGGTCTCGCGGTATCATTGCAGCAC
TGGGGCCAGATGGTAAGCCCTCCCGTATCGTAGTTATCTACACGACGGGGAGTCAGGCAACTATGGATGA
ACGAAATAGACAGATCGCTGAGATAGGTGCCTCACTGATTAAGCATTGGTAACTGTCAGACCAAGTTTAC
TCATATATACTTTAGATTGATTTAAAACTTCATTTTTAATTTAAAAGGATCTAGGTGAAGATCCTTTTTG
ATAATCTCATGACCAAAATCCCTTAACGTGAGTTTTCGTTCCACTGAGCGTCAGACCCCGTAGAAAAGAT
CAAAGGATCTTCTTGAGATCCTTTTTTTCTGCGCGTAATCTGCTGCTTGCAAACAAAAAAACCACCGCTA
CCAGCGGTGGTTTGTTTGCCGGATCAAGAGCTACCAACTCTTTTTCCGAAGGTAACTGGCTTCAGCAGAG
CGCAGATACCAAATACTGTTCTTCTAGTGTAGCCGTAGTTAGGCCACCACTTCAAGAACTCTGTAGCACC
GCCTACATACCTCGCTCTGCTAATCCTGTTACCAGTGGCTGCTGCCAGTGGCGATAAGTCGTGTCTTACC
GGGTTGGACTCAAGACGATAGTTACCGGATAAGGCGCAGCGGTCGGGCTGAACGGGGGGTTCGTGCACAC
AGCCCAGCTTGGAGCGAACGACCTACACCGAACTGAGATACCTACAGCGTGAGCTATGAGAAAGCGCCAC
GCTTCCCGAAGGGAGAAAGGCGGACAGGTATCCGGTAAGCGGCAGGGTCGGAACAGGAGAGCGCACGAGG
GAGCTTCCAGGGGGAAACGCCTGGTATCTTTATAGTCCTGTCGGGTTTCGCCACCTCTGACTTGAGCGTC
GATTTTTGTGATGCTCGTCAGGGGGGCGGAGCCTATGGAAAAACGCCAGCAACGCGGCCTTTTTACGGTT
CCTGGCCTTTTGCTGGCCTTTTGCTCACATGTTCTTTCCTGCGTTATCCCCTGATTCTGTGGATAACCGT
ATTACCGCCTTTGAGTGAGCTGATACCGCTCGCCGCAGCCGAACGACCGAGCGCAGCGAGTCAGTGAGCG
AGGAAGCGGAAGAGCGCCCAATACGCAAACCGCCTCTCCCCGCGCGTTGGCCGATTCATTAATGCAGCAA
GCTCATGGCTGACTAATTTTTTTTATTTATGCAGAGGCCGAGGCCGCCTCGGCCTCTGAGCTATTCCAGA
AGTAGTGAGGAGGCTTTTTTGGAGGCCTAGGCTTTTGCAAAAAGCTCCCCGTGGCACGACAGGTTTCCCG
ACTGGAAAGCGGGCAGTGAGCGCAACGCAATTAATGTGAGTTAGCTCACTCATTAGGCACCCCAGGCTTT
ACACTTTATGCTTCCGGCTCGTATGTTGTGTGGAATTGTGAGCGGATAACAATTTCACACAGGAAACAGC
TATGACATGATTACGAATTTCACAAATAAAGCATTTTTTTCACTGCATTCTAGTTGTGGTTTGTCCAAAC
TCATCAATGTATCTTATCATGTCTGGATCAACTGGATAACTCAAGCTAACCAAAATCATCCCAAACTTCC
CACCCCATACCCTATTACCACTGCCAATTACCTGTGGTTTCATTTACTCTAAACCTGTGATTCCTCTGAA
TTATTTTCATTTTAAAGAAATTGTATTTGTTAAATATGTACTACAAACTTAGTAGT
