>Addgene plasmid #24526 | pHAGE-CMV-dsRed-UBC-GFP-W | addgene partial sequence | sequence record 30451 | 24526 with EGFP-C
GAGAGCTGTACAGTAAATCGATAGATCCTAATCAACCTCTGGATTACAAAATTTGTGAAAGATTGACTGG
TATTCTTAACTATGTTGCTCCTTTTACGCTATGTGGATACGCTGCTTTAATGCCTTTGTATCATGCTATT
GCTTCCCGTATGGCTTTCATTTTCTCCTCCTTGTATAAATCCTGGTTGCTGTCTCTTTATGAGGAGTTGT
GGCCCGTTGTCAGGCAACGTGGCGTGGTGTGCACTGTGTTTGCTGACGCAACCCCCACTGGTTGGGGCAT
TGCCACCACCTGTCAGCTCCTTTCCGGGACTTTCGCTTTCCCCCTCCCTATTGCCACGGCGGAACTCATC
GCCGCCTGCCTTGCCCGCTGCTGGACAGGGGCTCGGCTGTTGGGCACTGACAATTCCGTGGTGTTGTCGG
GGAAATCATCGTCCTTTCCTTGGCTGCTCGCCTGTGTTGCCACCTGGATTCTGCGCGGGACGTCCTTCTG
CTACGTCCCTTCGGCCCTCAATCCAGCGGACCTTCCTTCCCGCGGCCTGCTGCCGGCTCTGCGGCCTCTT
CCGCGTCTTCGCCTTCGCCCTCAGACGAGTCGGATCTCCCTTTGGGCCGCCTCCCCGCCTGAGATCCTTT
AAGACCAATGACTTACAAGGCAGCTGTAGATCTTAGCCACTTTTTAAAAGAAAA
