>Addgene plasmid #24526 | pHAGE-CMV-dsRed-UBC-GFP-W | addgene partial sequence | sequence record 30452 | 24526 with EGFP-N
GCTCCTCGCCCTTGCTCACCATATGGGCGGCCAAGTGACGATCACAGCGATCCACAAACAAGAACCGCGA
CCCAAATCCCGGCTGCGACGGAACTAGCTGTGCCACACCCGGCGCGTCCTTATATAATCATCGGCGTTCA
CCGCCCCACGGAGATCCCTCCGCAGAATCGCCGAGAAGGGACTACTTTTCCTCGCCTGTTCCGCTCTCTG
GAAAGAAAACCAGTGCCCTAGAGTCACCCAAGTCCCGTCCTAAAATGTCCTTCTGCTGATACTGGGGTTC
TAAGGCCGAGTCTTATGAGCAGCGGGCCGCTGTCCTGAGCGTCCGGGCGGAAGGATCAGGACGCTCGCTG
CGCCCTTCGTCTGACGTGGCAGCGCTCGCCGTGAGGAGGGGGGCGCCCGCGGGAGGCGCCAAAACCCGGC
GCGGAGGCCGGATCCCTACAGGAACAGGTGGTGGCGGCCCTCGGCGCGCTCGTACTGCTCCACGATGGTG
TAGTCCTCGTTGTGGGAGGTGATGTCCAGCTTGGAGTCCACGTAGTAGTAGCCGGGCAGCTGCACGGGCT
TCTTGGCCATGTAGATGGACTTGAACTCCACCAGGTAGTGGCCGCCGTCCTTCAGCTTCAGGGCCTTGTG
GATCTCGCCCTTCAGCACGCCGTCGCGGGGGGTACAGGCGCTCGGTGGAGGCCTCCCAGCCCATAGTCTT
CTTCTGCATTACGGGGCCGTC
